>Addgene plasmid #12525 | pBabe puro HA PIK3CA E545K | addgene full sequence | sequence record 368594 | Addgene NGS Result
CTGCAGCCTGAATATGGGCCAAACAGGATATCTGTGGTAAGCAGTTCCTGCCCCGGCTCAGGGCCAAGAA
CAGATGGAACAGCTGAATATGGGCCAAACAGGATATCTGTGGTAAGCAGTTCCTGCCCCGGCTCAGGGCC
AAGAACAGATGGTCCCCAGATGCGGTCCAGCCCTCAGCAGTTTCTAGAGAACCATCAGATGTTTCCAGGG
TGCCCCAAGGACCTGAAATGACCCTGTGCCTTATTTGAACTAACCAATCAGTTCGCTTCTCGCTTCTGTT
CGCGCGCTTCTGCTCCCCGAGCTCAATAAAAGAGCCCACAACCCCTCACTCGGGGCGCCAGTCCTCCGAT
TGACTGAGTCGCCCGGGTACCCGTGTATCCAATAAACCCTCTTGCAGTTGCATCCGACTTGTGGTCTCGC
TGTTCCTTGGGAGGGTCTCCTCTGAGTGATTGACTACCCGTCAGCGGGGGTCTTTCATTTGGGGGCTCGT
CCGGGATCGGGAGACCCCTGCCCAGGGACCACCGACCCACCACCGGGAGGCAAGCTGGCCAGCAACTTAT
CTGTGTCTGTCCGATTGTCTAGTGTCTATGACTGATTTTATGCGCCTGCGTCGGTACTAGTTAGCTAACT
AGCTCTGTATCTGGCGGACCCGTGGTGGAACTGACGAGTTCTGAACACCCGGCCGCAACCCTGGGAGACG
TCCCAGGGACTTTGGGGGCCGTTTTTGTGGCCCGACCTGAGGAAGGGAGTCGATGTGGAATCCGACCCCG
TCAGGATATGTGGTTCTGGTAGGAGACGAGAACCTAAAACAGTTCCCGCCTCCGTCTGAATTTTTGCTTT
CGGTTTGGAACCGAAGCCGCGCGTCTTGTCTGCTGCAGCGCTGCAGCATCGTTCTGTGTTGTCTCTGTCT
GACTGTGTTTCTGTATTTGTCTGAAAATTAGGGCCAGACTGTTACCACTCCCTTAAGTTTGACCTTAGGT
CACTGGAAAGATGTCGAGCGGATCGCTCACAACCAGTCGGTAGATGTCAAGAAGAGACGTTGGGTTACCT
TCTGCTCTGCAGAATGGCCAACCTTTAACGTCGGATGGCCGCGAGACGGCACCTTTAACCGAGACCTCAT
CACCCAGGTTAAGATCAAGGTCTTTTCACCTGGCCCGCATGGACACCCAGACCAGGTCCCCTACATCGTG
ACCTGGGAAGCCTTGGCTTTTGACCCCCCTCCCTGGGTCAAGCCCTTTGTACACCCTAAGCCTCCGCCTC
CTCTTCCTCCATCCGCCCCGTCTCTCCCCCTTGAACCTCCTCGTTCGACCCCGCCTCGATCCTCCCTTTA
TCCAGCCCTCACTCCTTCTCTAGGCGCCGGCCGGATCCAAGCTTCACCATGGGGTACCCATACGACGTGC
CAGATTACGCCAGATCCCAGTGTGGTGGTACGTACCCTCCAAGACCATCATCAGGTGAACTGTGGGGCAT
CCACTTGATGCCCCCAAGAATCCTAGTAGAATGTTTACTACCAAATGGAATGATAGTGACTTTAGAATGC
CTCCGTGAGGCTACATTAATAACCATAAAGCATGAACTATTTAAAGAAGCAAGAAAATACCCCCTCCATC
AACTTCTTCAAGATGAATCTTCTTACATTTTCGTAAGTGTTACTCAAGAAGCAGAAAGGGAAGAATTTTT
TGATGAAACAAGACGACTTTGTGACCTTCGGCTTTTTCAACCCTTTTTAAAAGTAATTGAACCAGTAGGC
AACCGTGAAGAAAAGATCCTCAATCGAGAAATTGGTTTTGCTATCGGCATGCCAGTGTGTGAATTTGATA
TGGTTAAAGATCCAGAAGTACAGGACTTCCGAAGAAATGTTCTGAACGTTTGTAAAGAAGCTGTGGATCT
TAGGGACCTCAATTCACCTCATAGTAGAGCAATGTATGTCTATCCTCCAAATGTAGAATCTTCACCAGAA
TTGCCAAAGCACATATATAATAAATTAGATAAAGGGCAAATAATAGTGGTGATCTGGGTAATAGTTTCTC
CAAATAATGACAAGCAGAAGTATACTCTGAAAATCAACCATGACTGTGTACCAGAACAAGTAATTGCTGA
AGCAATCAGGAAAAAAACTCGAAGTATGTTGCTATCCTCTGAACAACTAAAACTCTGTGTTTTAGAATAT
CAGGGCAAGTATATTTTAAAAGTGTGTGGATGTGATGAATACTTCCTAGAAAAATATCCTCTGAGTCAGT
ATAAGTATATAAGAAGCTGTATAATGCTTGGGAGGATGCCCAATTTGATGTTGATGGCTAAAGAAAGCCT
TTATTCTCAACTGCCAATGGACTGTTTTACAATGCCATCTTATTCCAGACGCATTTCCACAGCTACACCA
TATATGAATGGAGAAACATCTACAAAATCCCTTTGGGTTATAAATAGTGCACTCAGAATAAAAATTCTTT
GTGCAACCTACGTGAATGTAAATATTCGAGACATTGATAAGATCTATGTTCGAACAGGTATCTACCATGG
AGGAGAACCCTTATGTGACAATGTGAACACTCAAAGAGTACCTTGTTCCAATCCCAGGTGGAATGAATGG
CTGAATTATGATATATACATTCCTGATCTTCCTCGTGCTGCTCGACTTTGCCTTTCCATTTGCTCTGTTA
AAGGCCGAAAGGGTGCTAAAGAGGAACACTGTCCATTGGCATGGGGAAATATAAACTTGTTTGATTACAC
AGACACTCTAGTATCTGGAAAAATGGCTTTGAATCTTTGGCCAGTACCTCATGGATTAGAAGATTTGCTG
AACCCTATTGGTGTTACTGGATCAAATCCAAATAAAGAAACTCCATGCTTAGAGTTGGAGTTTGACTGGT
TCAGCAGTGTGGTAAAGTTCCCAGATATGTCAGTGATTGAAGAGCATGCCAATTGGTCTGTATCCCGAGA
AGCAGGATTTAGCTATTCCCACGCAGGACTGAGTAACAGACTAGCTAGAGACAATGAATTAAGGGAAAAT
GACAAAGAACAGCTCAAAGCAATTTCTACACGAGATCCTCTCTCTGAAATCACTAAGCAGGAGAAAGATT
TTCTATGGAGTCACAGACACTATTGTGTAACTATCCCCGAAATTCTACCCAAATTGCTTCTGTCTGTTAA
ATGGAATTCTAGAGATGAAGTAGCCCAGATGTATTGCTTGGTAAAAGATTGGCCTCCAATCAAACCTGAA
CAGGCTATGGAACTTCTGGACTGTAATTACCCAGATCCTATGGTTCGAGGTTTTGCTGTTCGGTGCTTGG
AAAAATATTTAACAGATGACAAACTTTCTCAGTATTTAATTCAGCTAGTACAGGTCCTAAAATATGAACA
ATATTTGGATAACTTGCTTGTGAGATTTTTACTGAAGAAAGCATTGACTAATCAAAGGATTGGGCACTTT
TTCTTTTGGCATTTAAAATCTGAGATGCACAATAAAACAGTTAGCCAGAGGTTTGGCCTGCTTTTGGAGT
CCTATTGTCGTGCATGTGGGATGTATTTGAAGCACCTGAATAGGCAAGTCGAGGCAATGGAAAAGCTCAT
TAACTTAACTGACATTCTCAAACAGGAGAAGAAGGATGAAACACAAAAGGTACAGATGAAGTTTTTAGTT
GAGCAAATGAGGCGACCAGATTTCATGGATGCTCTACAGGGCTTTCTGTCTCCTCTAAACCCTGCTCATC
AACTAGGAAACCTCAGGCTTGAAGAGTGTCGAATTATGTCCTCTGCAAAAAGGCCACTGTGGTTGAATTG
GGAGAACCCAGACATCATGTCAGAGTTACTGTTTCAGAACAATGAGATCATCTTTAAAAATGGGGATGAT
TTACGGCAAGATATGCTAACACTTCAAATTATTCGTATTATGGAAAATATCTGGCAAAATCAAGGTCTTG
ATCTTCGAATGTTACCTTATGGTTGTCTGTCAATCGGTGACTGTGTGGGACTTATTGAGGTGGTGCGAAA
TTCTCACACTATTATGCAAATTCAGTGCAAAGGCGGCTTGAAAGGTGCACTGCAGTTCAACAGCCACACA
CTACATCAGTGGCTCAAAGACAAGAACAAAGGAGAAATATATGATGCAGCCATTGACCTGTTTACACGTT
CATGTGCTGGATACTGTGTAGCTACCTTCATTTTGGGAATTGGAGATCGTCACAATAGTAACATCATGGT
GAAAGACGATGGACAACTGTTTCATATAGATTTTGGACACTTTTTGGATCACAAGAAGAAAAAATTTGGT
TATAAACGAGAACGTGTGCCATTTGTTTTGACACAGGATTTCTTAATAGTGATTAGTAAAGGAGCCCAAG
AATGCACAAAGACAAGAGAATTTGAGAGGTTTCAGGAGATGTGTTACAAGGCTTATCTAGCTATTCGACA
GCATGCCAATCTCTTCATAAATCTTTTCTCAATGATGCTTGGCTCTGGAATGCCAGAACTACAATCTTTT
GATGACATTGCATACATTCGAAAGACCCTAGCCTTAGATAAAACTGAGCAAGAGGCTTTGGAGTATTTCA
TGAAACAAATGAATGATGCACATCATGGTGGCTGGACAACAAAAATGGATTGGATCTTCCACACAATTAA
ACAGCATGCATTGAACTGAGTCGACCTCGACCCTGTGGAATGTGTGTCAGTTAGGGTGTGGAAAGTCCCC
AGGCTCCCCAGCAGGCAGAAGTATGCAAAGCATGCATCTCAATTAGTCAGCAACCAGGTGTGGAAAGTCC
CCAGGCTCCCCAGCAGGCAGAAGTATGCAAAGCATGCATCTCAATTAGTCAGCAACCATAGTCCCGCCCC
TAACTCCGCCCATCCCGCCCCTAACTCCGCCCAGTTCCGCCCATTCTCCGCCCCATGGCTGACTAATTTT
TTTTATTTATGCAGAGGCCGAGGCCGCCTCGGCCTCTGAGCTATTCCAGAAGTAGTGAGGAGGCTTTTTT
GGAGGCCTAGGCTTTTGCAAAAAGCTTACCATGACCGAGTACAAGCCCACGGTGCGCCTCGCCACCCGCG
ACGACGTCCCCAGGGCCGTACGCACCCTCGCCGCCGCGTTCGCCGACTACCCCGCCACGCGCCACACCGT
CGATCCGGACCGCCACATCGAGCGGGTCACCGAGCTGCAAGAACTCTTCCTCACGCGCGTCGGGCTCGAC
ATCGGCAAGGTGTGGGTCGCGGACGACGGCGCCGCGGTGGCGGTCTGGACCACGCCGGAGAGCGTCGAAG
CGGGGGCGGTGTTCGCCGAGATCGGCCCGCGCATGGCCGAGTTGAGCGGTTCCCGGCTGGCCGCGCAGCA
ACAGATGGAAGGCCTCCTGGCGCCGCACCGGCCCAAGGAGCCCGCGTGGTTCCTGGCCACCGTCGGCGTC
TCGCCCGACCACCAGGGCAAGGGTCTGGGCAGCGCCGTCGTGCTCCCCGGAGTGGAGGCGGCCGAGCGCG
CCGGGGTGCCCGCCTTCCTGGAGACCTCCGCGCCCCGCAACCTCCCCTTCTACGAGCGGCTCGGCTTCAC
CGTCACCGCCGACGTCGAGGTGCCCGAAGGACCGCGCACCTGGTGCATGACCCGCAAGCCCGGTGCCTGA
CGCCCGCCCCACGACCCGCAGCGCCCGACCGAAAGGAGCGCACGACCCCATGCATCGATAAAATAAAAGA
TTTTATTTAGTCTCCAGAAAAAGGGGGGAATGAAAGACCCCACCTGTAGGTTTGGCAAGCTAGCTTAAGT
AACGCCATTTTGCAAGGCATGGAAAAATACATAACTGAGAATAGAGAAGTTCAGATCAAGGTCAGGAACA
GATGGAACAGCTGAATATGGGCCAAACAGGATATCTGTGGTAAGCAGTTCCTGCCCCGGCTCAGGGCCAA
GAACAGATGGAACAGCTGAATATGGGCCAAACAGGATATCTGTGGTAAGCAGTTCCTGCCCCGGCTCAGG
GCCAAGAACAGATGGTCCCCAGATGCGGTCCAGCCCTCAGCAGTTTCTAGAGAACCATCAGATGTTTCCA
GGGTGCCCCAAGGACCTGAAATGACCCTGTGCCTTATTTGAACTAACCAATCAGTTCGCTTCTCGCTTCT
GTTCGCGCGCTTCTGCTCCCCGAGCTCAATAAAAGAGCCCACAACCCCTCACTCGGGGCGCCAGTCCTCC
GATTGACTGAGTCGCCCGGGTACCCGTGTATCCAATAAACCCTCTTGCAGTTGCATCCGACTTGTGGTCT
CGCTGTTCCTTGGGAGGGTCTCCTCTGAGTGATTGACTACCCGTCAGCGGGGGTCTTTCACATGCAGCAT
GTATCAAAATTAATTTGGTTTTTTTTCTTAAGTATTTACATTAAATGGCCATAGTTGCATTAATGAATCG
GCCAACGCGCGGGGAGAGGCGGTTTGCGTATTGGGCGCTCTTCCGCTTCCTCGCTCACTGACTCGCTGCG
CTCGGTCGTTCGGCTGCGGCGAGCGGTATCAGCTCACTCAAAGGCGGTAATACGGTTATCCACAGAATCA
GGGGATAACGCAGGAAAGAACATGTGAGCAAAAGGCCAGCAAAAGGCCAGGAACCGTAAAAAGGCCGCGT
TGCTGGCGTTTTTCCATAGGCTCCGCCCCCCTGACGAGCATCACAAAAATCGACGCTCAAGTCAGAGGTG
GCGAAACCCGACAGGACTATAAAGATACCAGGCGTTTCCCCCTGGAAGCTCCCTCGTGCGCTCTCCTGTT
CCGACCCTGCCGCTTACCGGATACCTGTCCGCCTTTCTCCCTTCGGGAAGCGTGGCGCTTTCTCATAGCT
CACGCTGTAGGTATCTCAGTTCGGTGTAGGTCGTTCGCTCCAAGCTGGGCTGTGTGCACGAACCCCCCGT
TCAGCCCGACCGCTGCGCCTTATCCGGTAACTATCGTCTTGAGTCCAACCCGGTAAGACACGACTTATCG
CCACTGGCAGCAGCCACTGGTAACAGGATTAGCAGAGCGAGGTATGTAGGCGGTGCTACAGAGTTCTTGA
AGTGGTGGCCTAACTACGGCTACACTAGAAGAACAGTATTTGGTATCTGCGCTCTGCTGAAGCCAGTTAC
CTTCGGAAAAAGAGTTGGTAGCTCTTGATCCGGCAAACAAACCACCGCTGGTAGCGGTGGTTTTTTTGTT
TGCAAGCAGCAGATTACGCGCAGAAAAAAAGGATCTCAAGAAGATCCTTTGATCTTTTCTACGGGGTCTG
ACGCTCAGTGGAACGAAAACTCACGTTAAGGGATTTTGGTCATGAGATTATCAAAAAGGATCTTCACCTA
GATCCTTTTGCGGCCGCAAATCAATCTAAAGTATATATGAGTAAACTTGGTCTGACAGTTACCAATGCTT
AATCAGTGAGGCACCTATCTCAGCGATCTGTCTATTTCGTTCATCCATAGTTGCCTGACTCCCCGTCGTG
TAGATAACTACGATACGGGAGGGCTTACCATCTGGCCCCAGTGCTGCAATGATACCGCGAGACCCACGCT
CACCGGCTCCAGATTTATCAGCAATAAACCAGCCAGCCGGAAGGGCCGAGCGCAGAAGTGGTCCTGCAAC
TTTATCCGCCTCCATCCAGTCTATTAATTGTTGCCGGGAAGCTAGAGTAAGTAGTTCGCCAGTTAATAGT
TTGCGCAACGTTGTTGCCATTGCTACAGGCATCGTGGTGTCACGCTCGTCGTTTGGTATGGCTTCATTCA
GCTCCGGTTCCCAACGATCAAGGCGAGTTACATGATCCCCCATGTTGTGCAAAAAAGCGGTTAGCTCCTT
CGGTCCTCCGATCGTTGTCAGAAGTAAGTTGGCCGCAGTGTTATCACTCATGGTTATGGCAGCACTGCAT
AATTCTCTTACTGTCATGCCATCCGTAAGATGCTTTTCTGTGACTGGTGAGTACTCAACCAAGTCATTCT
GAGAATAGTGTATGCGGCGACCGAGTTGCTCTTGCCCGGCGTCAATACGGGATAATACCGCGCCACATAG
CAGAACTTTAAAAGTGCTCATCATTGGAAAACGTTCTTCGGGGCGAAAACTCTCAAGGATCTTACCGCTG
TTGAGATCCAGTTCGATGTAACCCACTCGTGCACCCAACTGATCTTCAGCATCTTTTACTTTCACCAGCG
TTTCTGGGTGAGCAAAAACAGGAAGGCAAAATGCCGCAAAAAAGGGAATAAGGGCGACACGGAAATGTTG
AATACTCATACTCTTCCTTTTTCAATATTATTGAAGCATTTATCAGGGTTATTGTCTCATGAGCGGATAC
ATATTTGAATGTATTTAGAAAAATAAACAAATAGGGGTTCCGCGCACATTTCCCCGAAAAGTGCCAC
Features (pLannotate 1.2.2; 13 found; start..end, strand, type, name):
      8..477     +  LTR            LTR: long terminal repeat from Moloney murine leukemia virus
    601..875     +  misc_feature   MESV Ψ (fragment): packaging signal of murine embryonic stem cell virus
    942..1358    +  CDS            gag (truncated): truncated Moloney murine leukemia virus (MMLV) gag gene lacking the start codon
   1385..1410    +  CDS            HA (fragment): HA (human influenza hemagglutinin) epitope tag
   1436..4636    +  CDS            PIK3CA: PK3CA_HUMAN - Experimental evidence at protein level: Swiss-Prot protein existence level 1. Phosphoinositide-3-kinase (PI3K) phosphorylates phosphatidylinositol (PI) and its phosphorylated derivatives at position 3 of the inositol ring to produce 3-phosphoinositides (PubMed:15135396, PubMed:23936502, PubMed:28676499). Uses ATP and PtdIns(4,5)P2 (phosphatidylinositol 4,5-bisphosphate) to generate phosphatidylinositol 3,4,5-trisphosphate (PIP3) (PubMed:15135396, PubMed:28676499). PIP3 plays a key role by recruiting PH domain- containing proteins to the membrane, including AKT1 and PDPK1, activat
   4662..4991    +  promoter       SV40 promoter: SV40 enhancer and early promoter
   5001..5600    +  CDS            PuroR: puromycin N-acetyltransferase; pac from Streptomyces alboniger; confers resistance to puromycin
   5699..5820    +  LTR            3' LTR (ΔU3) (fragment): self-inactivating 3' long terminal repeat (LTR) from Moloney murine leukemia virus
   5821..6290    +  LTR            LTR: long terminal repeat from Moloney murine leukemia virus
   6356..6408    -  CDS            lacI (fragment): lac repressor; lacI; The lac repressor binds to the lac operator to inhibit transcription in E. coli. This inhibition can be relieved by adding lactose or isopropyl-β-D-thiogalactopyranoside (IPTG).
   6591..7179    -  rep_origin     ori: high-copy-number ColE1/pMB1/pBR322/pUC origin of replication
   7339..8199    -  CDS            AmpR: β-lactamase; bla; confers resistance to ampicillin, carbenicillin, and related antibiotics
   8200..8304    -  promoter       AmpR promoter: bla
