[The description below was written by a language model from this plasmid's Addgene catalogue record and pLannotate feature annotations shown in this document.]
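Description:
pBabe puro HA PIK3CA E545K is a Moloney murine leukemia virus-based retroviral expression vector built on the pBabe puro backbone, designed for stable delivery of a mutant human PI3-kinase catalytic subunit into mammalian cells. In bacteria it is maintained as a high-copy plasmid through a ColE1/pUC-type origin and selected with ampicillin via the β-lactamase gene and its native promoter. The sequenced record is about 8.3 kb, consistent with the backbone plus an insert of roughly 3.3 kb.

The viral portion is flanked by MMLV long terminal repeats and includes a packaging signal and a truncated gag segment lacking its start codon, which together allow the transcript to be encapsidated when the plasmid is introduced into a packaging cell line supplying the viral proteins in trans. The 5′ LTR drives transcription of the insert, cloned between BamHI and SalI: human PIK3CA (p110α) with an N-terminal HA epitope tag for detection or immunoprecipitation. The coding sequence carries E545K, a tumor-derived allele introduced by site-directed mutagenesis. The depositor also notes that the source cDNA differs from the reference by an A-to-G change giving I143V, possibly a polymorphism, with no functional effect observed so far in signaling assays. Downstream, an SV40 enhancer/early promoter drives puromycin N-acetyltransferase, so transduced cells can be selected with puromycin. The annotation software also flags a ΔU3 LTR fragment adjacent to the 3′ LTR and a short lacI fragment, which appear to be partial matches rather than functional elements.

The construct was made to study the oncogenic properties of mutant p110α in human mammary epithelial cells, and suits stable expression of this PI3K mutant for signaling and transformation studies.
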