Addgene plasmid #12525: pBabe puro HA PIK3CA E545K
Depositing lab: Jean Zhao. Depositing organization: Dana-Farber Cancer Institute. Publication: The oncogenic properties of mutant p110alpha and p110beta phosphatidylinositol 3-kinases in human mammary epithelial cells. Zhao JJ, Liu Z, Wang L, Shin E, Loda MF, Roberts TM. Proc Natl Acad Sci U S A. 2005 Dec 20. 102(51):18443-8. 10.1073/pnas.0508988102 PubMed 16339315.
Backbone
  Vector backbone: pBabe puro
  Backbone manufacturer: Available at Addgene (plasmid #1764)
  Backbone size w/o insert (bp): 5150
  Vector type: Mammalian Expression, Retroviral
  Selectable markers: Puromycin
Growth in bacteria
  Bacterial resistance: Ampicillin, 100 μg/mL
  Growth temperature: 37°C
  Growth strain: DH5alpha
  Copy number: High Copy
Gene/Insert
  Gene/Insert name: PIK3CA E545K (alt names: phosphoinositide 3-kinase; PI3K; p110 alpha)
  Species: H. sapiens (human)
  Insert size (bp): 3277
  Mutation: E545K. Tumor-derived allele.
  Entrez Gene: PIK3CA (a.k.a. CCM4, CLAPO, CLOVE, CWS5, HMH, MCAP, MCM, MCMTC, PI3K, PI3K-alpha, p110-alpha)
  Tag / fusion protein: HA (N terminal on insert)
  Cloning method: Restriction Enzyme; 5′ cloning site BamHI (not destroyed); 3′ cloning site SalI (not destroyed)
  Sequencing primers: 5′ pBABE 5'; 3′ pBABE-3
Terms and licenses: Academic/Nonprofit Terms; Industry Terms: Not Available to Industry
Depositor comments: Mutation generated using Strategene Quickchange site-directed mutagenesis kit. See article for primer information. Please note that the original cDNA from HIP differed from the sequence posted on NCBI. This cDNA has an A->G alteration at the 424th nucleotide, which changes the amino acid from Ile -> Val (I143V when compared to NP_006209.2). It could be a SNP. No functional changes have been observed so far in signaling assays.
How to cite: pBabe puro HA PIK3CA E545K was a gift from Jean Zhao (Addgene plasmid # 12525 ; http://n2t.net/addgene:12525 ; RRID:Addgene_12525)
