>Addgene plasmid #12525 | pBabe puro HA PIK3CA E545K | addgene partial sequence | sequence record 108952 | hPIK3CA-F 5'-TGGCCAGTACCTCATGGATT-3'
AATAAAGAAACTCCATGCTTAGAGTTGGAGTTTGACTGGTTCAGCAGTGTGGTAAAGTTCCCAGATATGT
CAGTGATTGAAGAGCATGCCAATTGGTCTGTATCCCGAGAAGCAGGATTTAGCTATTCCCACGCAGGACT
GAGTAACAGACTAGCTAGAGACAATGAATTAAGGGAAAATGACAAAGAACAGCTCAAAGCAATTTCTACA
CGAGATCCTCTCTCTGAAATCACTAAGCAGGAGAAAGATTTTCTATGGAGTCACAGACACTATTGTGTAA
CTATCCCCGAAATTCTACCCAAATTGCTTCTGTCTGTTAAATGGAATTCTAGAGATGAAGTAGCCCAGAT
GTATTGCTTGGTAAAAGATTGGCCTCCAATCAAACCTGAACAGGCTATGGAACTTCTGGACTGTAATTAC
CCAGATCCTATGGTTCGAGGTTTTGCTGTTCGGTGCTTGGAAAAATATTTAACAGATGACAAACTTTCTC
AGTATTTAATTCAGCTAGTACAGGTCCTAAAATATGAACAATATTTGGATAACTTGCTTGTGAGATTTTT
ACTGAAGAAAGCATTGACTAATCAAAGGATTGGGCACTTTTTCTTTTGGCATTTAAAATCTGAGATGCAC
AATAAAACAGTTAGCCAGAGGTTTGGCCTGCTTTTGGAGTCCTATTGTCGTGCATGTGGGATGTATTTGA
AGCACCTGAATAGGCAAGTCGAGGCAATGGAAAAGCTCATTAACTTAACTGACATTCTCAAACAGGAGAA
GAAGGATGAAACACAAAAGGTACAGATGAAGTTTTTAGTTGAGCAAATGAGGCGACCAGATTTCATGGAT
GCTCTACAGGGCTTTCTGTCTCCTCTAAACCCTGCTCATCAACTAGGAAACCTCAGGCTTGAAGAGTGTC
GAATTATGTCCTCTGCAAAAAGGCCACTGTGGTTGAA
