>Addgene plasmid #12525 | pBabe puro HA PIK3CA E545K | addgene partial sequence | sequence record 108954 | pBABE5 5'-CTTTATCCAGCCCTCAC-3'
CCATGGGGTACCCATACGACGTGCCAGATTACGCCAGATCCCAGTGTGGTGGTACGTACCCTCCAAGACC
ATCATCAGGTGAACTGTGGGGCATCCACTTGATGCCCCCAAGAATCCTAGTAGAATGTTTACTACCAAAT
GGAATGATAGTGACTTTAGAATGCCTCCGTGAGGCTACATTAATAACCATAAAGCATGAACTATTTAAAG
AAGCAAGAAAATACCCCCTCCATCAACTTCTTCAAGATGAATCTTCTTACATTTTCGTAAGTGTTACTCA
AGAAGCAGAAAGGGAAGAATTTTTTGATGAAACAAGACGACTTTGTGACCTTCGGCTTTTTCAACCCTTT
TTAAAAGTAATTGAACCAGTAGGCAACCGTGAAGAAAAGATCCTCAATCGAGAAATTGGTTTTGCTATCG
GCATGCCAGTGTGTGAATTTGATATGGTTAAAGATCCAGAAGTACAGGACTTCCGAAGAAATGTTCTGAA
CGTTTGTAAAGAAGCTGTGGATCTTAGGGACCTCAATTCACCTCATAGTAGAGCAATGTATGTCTATCCT
CCAAATGTAGAATCTTCACCAGAATTGCCAAAGCACATATATAATAAATTAGATAAAGGGCAAATAATAG
TGGTGATCTGGGTAATAGTTTCTCCAAATAATGACAAGCAGAAGTATACTCTGAAAATCAACCATGACTG
TGTACCAGAACAAGTAATTGCTGAAGCAATCAGGAAAAAAACTCGAAGTATGTTGCTATCCTCTGAACAA
CTAAAACTCTGTGTTTTAGAATATCAGGGCAAGTATATTTTAAAAGTGTGTGGATGTGATGAATACTTCC
TAGAAAAATATCCTCTGAGTCAGTATAAGTATATAAGAAGCTGTATAATGCTTGGGAGGATGCCCAATTT
GATGTTGATGGCTAAAGAAAGCCTTTATTCTCA
